Addgene plasmid #22376: pCI-MOR271-1
Depositing lab: Hiroaki Matsunami. Depositing organization: Duke University. Publication: Odor coding by a Mammalian receptor repertoire. Saito H, Chi Q, Zhuang H, Matsunami H, Mainland JD. Sci Signal. 2009 . 2(60):ra9. 10.1126/scisignal.2000016 PubMed 19261596.
Backbone
  Vector backbone: pCI
  Backbone manufacturer: Promega
  Backbone size w/o insert (bp): 4006
  Vector type: Mammalian Expression
Growth in bacteria
  Bacterial resistance: Ampicillin, 100 μg/mL
  Growth temperature: 37°C
  Growth strain: DH5alpha
  Copy number: Unknown
Gene/Insert
  Gene/Insert name: MOR271-1 (alt name: Mus musculus olfactory receptor 168)
  Species: M. musculus (mouse)
  Insert size (bp): 939
  GenBank ID: NM_146357
  Entrez Gene: Olfr168 (a.k.a. MOR271-1, MGC157521)
  Tag / fusion protein: Rho (N terminal on insert)
  Cloning method: Restriction Enzyme; 5′ cloning site NheI (not destroyed); 3′ cloning site NotI (not destroyed)
  Sequencing primers: 5′ T7; 3′ EBV-rev
Terms and licenses: Academic/Nonprofit Terms; Industry Terms: Not Available to Industry
How to cite: pCI-MOR271-1 was a gift from Hiroaki Matsunami (Addgene plasmid # 22376 ; http://n2t.net/addgene:22376 ; RRID:Addgene_22376)
