[The description below was written by a language model from this plasmid's Addgene catalogue record and pLannotate feature annotations shown in this document.]
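Description:
pCI-MOR271-1 is a mammalian expression plasmid built on the Promega pCI backbone and carrying the mouse olfactory receptor MOR271-1 (Olfr168), a 939 bp insert cloned between NheI and NotI sites that both remain intact. It is propagated in E. coli through a high-copy ColE1/pUC-type origin and selected with ampicillin via the β-lactamase gene under its own promoter. An f1 phage origin is also present, which allows single-stranded DNA production. Short fragments annotated as lacZα, bom, rop and SV40 large T antigen appear to be backbone remnants rather than functional elements.

Expression in mammalian cells is driven by the human cytomegalovirus immediate-early enhancer and promoter, followed by a chimeric β-globin/immunoglobulin heavy chain intron, a standard part included to improve transcript processing and expression. A T7 promoter sits just upstream of the coding region and serves as a sequencing primer site; it could also support in vitro transcription. An SV40 polyadenylation signal terminates the transcript. The receptor carries an N-terminal Rho tag, a rhodopsin-derived leader commonly fused to odorant receptors to help them reach the cell surface in heterologous cells and to allow detection there. The automated annotation labels the coding region as a fragment of Olfr56 (MOR276-1); this most likely reflects a homology match to a related family member, since the catalogue entry identifies the insert as Olfr168, and the tag itself is not annotated separately.

The associated publication concerns odor coding across a mammalian receptor repertoire, which suggests the construct is one of a panel of receptor clones used for heterologous expression and ligand screening, although the record does not describe a specific assay.
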