Features (pLannotate 1.2.2; 14 found; start..end, strand, type, name):
    140..517     +  enhancer       CMV enhancer: human cytomegalovirus immediate early enhancer
    519..718     +  promoter       CMV promoter: human cytomegalovirus (CMV) immediate early promoter
    857..989     +  intron         chimeric intron: chimera between introns from human β-globin and immunoglobulin heavy chain genes
   1034..1052    +  promoter       T7 promoter: promoter for bacteriophage T7 RNA polymerase
   1145..2032    +  CDS            Olfr56 (fragment): OLF56_MOUSE - Also known as Mor276-1 From Mus musculus (Mouse).
   2095..2216    -  polyA_signal   SV40 poly(A) signal: SV40 polyadenylation signal
   2239..2307    -  CDS            large T antigen (fragment): large T antigen from SV40 (simian virus 40)
   2326..2393    +  CDS            lacZα (fragment): LacZα fragment of β-galactosidase; lacZ fragment
   2397..2825    +  rep_origin     f1 ori (sequence partly withheld): f1 bacteriophage origin of replication; arrow indicates direction of (+) strand synthesis
   2853..2952    -  misc_feature   bom (fragment): basis of mobility region from pBR322
   3054..3089    -  CDS            rop (fragment): Rop protein, which maintains plasmids at low copy number; rop
   3184..3288    +  promoter       AmpR promoter: bla
   3289..4149    +  CDS            AmpR: β-lactamase; bla; confers resistance to ampicillin, carbenicillin, and related antibiotics
   4320..4908    +  rep_origin     ori: high-copy-number ColE1/pMB1/pBR322/pUC origin of replication
>Addgene plasmid #22376 | pCI-MOR271-1 | depositor full sequence | sequence record 10285 | Author sequence
TCAATATTGGCCATTAGCCATATTATTCATTGGTTATATAGCATAAATCAATATTGGCTATTGGCCATTG
CATACGTTGTATCTATATCATAATATGTACATTTATATTGGCTCATGTCCAATATGACCGCCATGTTGGC
ATTGATTATTGACTAGTTATTAATAGTAATCAATTACGGGGTCATTAGTTCATAGCCCATATATGGAGTT
CCGCGTTACATAACTTACGGTAAATGGCCCGCCTGGCTGACCGCCCAACGACCCCCGCCCATTGACGTCA
ATAATGACGTATGTTCCCATAGTAACGCCAATAGGGACTTTCCATTGACGTCAATGGGTGGAGTATTTAC
GGTAAACTGCCCACTTGGCAGTACATCAAGTGTATCATATGCCAAGTCCGCCCCCTATTGACGTCAATGA
CGGTAAATGGCCCGCCTGGCATTATGCCCAGTACATGACCTTACGGGACTTTCCTACTTGGCAGTACATC
TACGTATTAGTCATCGCTATTACCATGGTGATGCGGTTTTGGCAGTACACCAATGGGCGTGGATAGCGGT
TTGACTCACGGGGATTTCCAAGTCTCCACCCCATTGACGTCAATGGGAGTTTGTTTTGGCACCAAAATCA
ACGGGACTTTCCAAAATGTCGTAATAACCCCGCCCCGTTGACGCAAATGGGCGGTAGGCGTGTACGGTGG
GAGGTCTATATAAGCAGAGCTCGTTTAGTGAACCGTCAGATCACTAGAAGCTTTATTGCGGTAGTTTATC
ACAGTTAAATTGCTAACGCAGTCAGTGCTTCTGACACAACAGTCTCGAACTTAAGCTGCAGAAGTTGGTC
GTGAGGCACTGGGCAGGTAAGTATCAAGGTTACAAGACAGGTTTAAGGAGACCAATAGAAACTGGGCTTG
TCGAGACAGAGAAGACTCTTGCGTTTCTGATAGGCACCTATTGGTCTTACTGACATCCACTTTGCCTTTC
TCTCCACAGGTGTCCACTCCCAGTTCAATTACAGCTCTTAAGGCTAGAGTACTTAATACGACTCACTATA
GGCTAGCATGAATGGCACAGAAGGCCCTAACTTCTACGTGCCCTTCTCCAATGCGACGGGTGTGGTACGC
GAATTCACGCGTATGGAGAAATGGAATCAGAGTTCAAGTGATTTCATTCTCTTAGGGTTGCTTCCACAAA
ACCAAACTGGCCTACTACTTATGATGCTCATCATACTTGTCTTCTTTCTGGCCTTGTTTGGAAACTCAGC
AATGATCCACCTCATTCGTGTGGATCCAAGGCTCCACACCCCCATGTACTTTCTCCTCAGTCAGCTCTCT
CTCATGGACCTGATGTACATTTCTACCACTGTTCCCAAGATGGCATTTAACTTCCTTTCTGGCCAGAAAA
ACATCTCTTTTCTGGGCTGTGGTGTGCAGTCTTTTTTCTTTTTGACCATGGCAGGTTCTGAGGGCTTGCT
CTTGGCTTCCATGGCTTATGATCGTTTTGTGGCTATCTGCCATCCCCTTCACTATCCCATTCGCATGAGC
AAGATAATGTGTCTGAAGATGATCATAGGATCCTGGATATTGGGCTCAATCAACTCTTTAGCACATTCCA
TCTATGCCCTTCATATTCCTTACTGCCATTCTAGGTCCATTAACCATTTCTTCTGTGATGTTCCAGCCAT
GTTGCCCCTGGCCTGTATGGACACTTGGGTTTATGAGTACATGGTGTTTGTGAGCACAAGCCTGTTTCTC
CTACTGCCTTTCCTTGGTATCACAGCTTCCTATGGTAGGGTCCTTTTTGCTGTCTTCCACATGCGCTCAA
AAGAGGGAAAGAAGAAGGCCTTCACCACATGCTCAACTCACTTAACTGTGGTGACATTTTACTATGCACC
TTTTGTCTATACCTATCTTCGACCTAGGAGTCTTCGCTCCCCAACAGAAGATAAGATTCTGACTGTTTTC
TACACTATCCTTACCCCCATGCTCAACCCCATCATCTATAGTCTGAGGAATAAGGAGGTCCTGGGGGCCA
TGACAAGAGTCCTTGGGACATTCTCTTCCATGAAACCATGAGCGGCCGCTTCGAGCAGACATGATAAGAT
ACATTGATGAGTTTGGACAAACCACAACTAGAATGCAGTGAAAAAAATGCTTTATTTGTGAAATTTGTGA
TGCTATTGCTTTATTTGTAACCATTATAAGCTGCAATAAACAAGTTAACAACAACAATTGCATTCATTTT
ATGTTTCAGGTTCAGGGGGAGATGTGGGAGGTTTTTTAAAGCAAGTAAAACCTCTACAAATGTGGTAAAA
TCGATAAGGATCCGGGCTGGCGTAATAGCGAAGAGGCCCGCACCGATCGCCCTTCCCAACAGTTGCGCAG
CCTGAATGGCGAATGG
[124 nt withheld, positions 2397-2520]
C
[91 nt withheld, positions 2522-2612]
A
[49 nt withheld, positions 2614-2662]
CCTTTGACGTTGGAGTCCACGTTCTTT
[37 nt withheld, positions 2690-2726]
ACCCTATCTCGGTCTATTCTTTTGATTTATAAGGGATTTTGCCGATTTCGGCCTATTGGTTAAAAAATGA
GCTGATTTAACAAAAATTTAACGCGAATTTTAACAAAATATTAACGCTTACAATTTCCTGATGCGGTATT
TTCTCCTTACGCATCTGTGCGGTATTTCACACCGCATATGGTGCACTCTCAGTACAATCTGCTCTGATGC
CGCATAGTTAAGCCAGCCCCGACACCCGCCAACACCCGCTGACGCGCCCTGACGGGCTTGTCTGCTCCCG
GCATCCGCTTACAGACAAGCTGTGACCGTCTCCGGGAGCTGCATGTGTCAGAGGTTTTCACCGTCATCAC
CGAAACGCGCGAGACGAAAGGGCCTCGTGATACGCCTATTTTTATAGGTTAATGTCATGATAATAATGGT
TTCTTAGACGTCAGGTGGCACTTTTCGGGGAAATGTGCGCGGAACCCCTATTTGTTTATTTTTCTAAATA
CATTCAAATATGTATCCGCTCATGAGACAATAACCCTGATAAATGCTTCAATAATATTGAAAAAGGAAGA
GTATGAGTATTCAACATTTCCGTGTCGCCCTTATTCCCTTTTTTGCGGCATTTTGCCTTCCTGTTTTTGC
TCACCCAGAAACGCTGGTGAAAGTAAAAGATGCTGAAGATCAGTTGGGTGCACGAGTGGGTTACATCGAA
CTGGATCTCAACAGCGGTAAGATCCTTGAGAGTTTTCGCCCCGAAGAACGTTTTCCAATGATGAGCACTT
TTAAAGTTCTGCTATGTGGCGCGGTATTATCCCGTATTGACGCCGGGCAAGAGCAACTCGGTCGCCGCAT
ACACTATTCTCAGAATGACTTGGTTGAGTACTCACCAGTCACAGAAAAGCATCTTACGGATGGCATGACA
GTAAGAGAATTATGCAGTGCTGCCATAACCATGAGTGATAACACTGCGGCCAACTTACTTCTGACAACGA
TCGGAGGACCGAAGGAGCTAACCGCTTTTTTGCACAACATGGGGGATCATGTAACTCGCCTTGATCGTTG
GGAACCGGAGCTGAATGAAGCCATACCAAACGACGAGCGTGACACCACGATGCCTGTAGCAATGGCAACA
ACGTTGCGCAAACTATTAACTGGCGAACTACTTACTCTAGCTTCCCGGCAACAATTAATAGACTGGATGG
AGGCGGATAAAGTTGCAGGACCACTTCTGCGCTCGGCCCTTCCGGCTGGCTGGTTTATTGCTGATAAATC
TGGAGCCGGTGAGCGTGGGTCTCGCGGTATCATTGCAGCACTGGGGCCAGATGGTAAGCCCTCCCGTATC
GTAGTTATCTACACGACGGGGAGTCAGGCAACTATGGATGAACGAAATAGACAGATCGCTGAGATAGGTG
CCTCACTGATTAAGCATTGGTAACTGTCAGACCAAGTTTACTCATATATACTTTAGATTGATTTAAAACT
TCATTTTTAATTTAAAAGGATCTAGGTGAAGATCCTTTTTGATAATCTCATGACCAAAATCCCTTAACGT
GAGTTTTCGTTCCACTGAGCGTCAGACCCCGTAGAAAAGATCAAAGGATCTTCTTGAGATCCTTTTTTTC
TGCGCGTAATCTGCTGCTTGCAAACAAAAAAACCACCGCTACCAGCGGTGGTTTGTTTGCCGGATCAAGA
GCTACCAACTCTTTTTCCGAAGGTAACTGGCTTCAGCAGAGCGCAGATACCAAATACTGTTCTTCTAGTG
TAGCCGTAGTTAGGCCACCACTTCAAGAACTCTGTAGCACCGCCTACATACCTCGCTCTGCTAATCCTGT
TACCAGTGGCTGCTGCCAGTGGCGATAAGTCGTGTCTTACCGGGTTGGACTCAAGACGATAGTTACCGGA
TAAGGCGCAGCGGTCGGGCTGAACGGGGGGTTCGTGCACACAGCCCAGCTTGGAGCGAACGACCTACACC
GAACTGAGATACCTACAGCGTGAGCTATGAGAAAGCGCCACGCTTCCCGAAGGGAGAAAGGCGGACAGGT
ATCCGGTAAGCGGCAGGGTCGGAACAGGAGAGCGCACGAGGGAGCTTCCAGGGGGAAACGCCTGGTATCT
TTATAGTCCTGTCGGGTTTCGCCACCTCTGACTTGAGCGTCGATTTTTGTGATGCTCGTCAGGGGGGCGG
AGCCTATGGAAAAACGCCAGCAACGCGGCCTTTTTACGGTTCCTGGCCTTTTGCTGGCCTTTTGCTCACA
TGGCTCGACAGATCT
