>Addgene plasmid #22376 | pCI-MOR271-1 | addgene partial sequence | sequence record 28209 | 22376 with T7
AGCCTACTTCTACGTGCCCTTCTCCAATGCGACGGGTGTGGTACGCGAATTCACGCGTATGGAGAAATGG
AATCAGAGTTCAAGTGATTTCATTCTCTTAGGGTTGCTTCCACAAAACCAAACTGGCCTACTACTTATGA
TGCTCATCATACTTGTCTTCTTTCTGGCCTTGTTTGGAAACTCAGCAATGATCCACCTCATTCGTGTGGA
TCCAAGGCTCCACACCCCCATGTACTTTCTCCTCAGTCAGCTCTCTCTCATGGACCTGATGTACATTTCT
ACCACTGTTCCCAAGATGGCATTTAACTTCCTTTCTGGCCAGAAAAACATCTCTTTTCTGGGCTGTGGTG
TGCAGTCTTTTTTCTTTTTGACCATGGCAGGTTCTGAGGGCTTGCTCTTGGCTTCCATGGCTTATGATCG
TTTTGTGGCTATCTGCCATCCCCTTCACTATCCCATTCGCATGAGCAAGATAATGTGTCTGAAGATGATC
ATAGGATCCTGGATATTGGGCTCAATCAACTCTTTAGCACATTCCATCTATGCCCTTCATATTCCTTACT
GCCATTCTAGGTCCATTAACCATTTCTTCTGTGATGTTCCAGCCATGTTGCCCCTGGCCTGTATGGACAC
TTGGGTTTATGAGTACATGGTGTTTGTGAGCACAAGCCTGTTTCTCCTACTGCCTTTCCTTGGTATCACA
GCTTCCTATGGTAGGGTCCTTTTTGCTGTCTTCCACATGCGCTCAAAAGAGGGAAAGAAGAAGGCCTTCA
CCACATGCTCAACTCACTTAACT
